Addgene plasmid #47836: pFAB3713
Purpose: BIOFAB RFP reporter plasmid for measuring promoter 5 + BCD1 efficiency.
Depositing lab: Drew Endy. Depositing organization: Stanford University. Publication: Precise and reliable gene expression via standard transcription and translation initiation elements. Mutalik VK, Guimaraes JC, Cambray G, Lam C, Christoffersen MJ, Mai QA, Tran AB, Paull M, Keasling JD, Arkin AP, Endy D. Nat Methods. 2013 Apr;10(4):354-60. doi: 10.1038/nmeth.2404. Epub 2013 Mar 10. PubMed 23474465.
Backbone
  Vector backbone: pFAB1781
  Backbone size w/o insert (bp): 3000
  Vector type: Bacterial Expression, Synthetic Biology
Growth in bacteria
  Bacterial resistance: Kanamycin, 50 μg/mL
  Growth temperature: 37°C
  Growth strain: BW25113
  Copy number: High Copy
Gene/Insert
  Gene/Insert name: promoter 5 and BCD1 (alt name: P5, apFAB339 and BCD1, apFAB681)
  Species: Synthetic
  Insert size (bp): 124
  Promoter: see insert
  Cloning method: Unknown
  Sequencing primers: 5′ Neo-R; 3′ p15A-R
Terms and licenses: Academic/Nonprofit Terms; Industry Terms: Not Available to Industry
Depositor comments: http://biofab.org/services RFP fluorescence (Arbitrary Units, AU) is used to measure the efficiency of the promoter/BCD combination. Promoter/BCD combinations ranged from a low score of 6.14 to a high score of 634.54. The score for this combination was: 522.63
How to cite: pFAB3713 was a gift from Drew Endy (Addgene plasmid # 47836 ; http://n2t.net/addgene:47836 ; RRID:Addgene_47836)
