[The description below was written by a language model from this plasmid's Addgene catalogue record and pLannotate feature annotations shown in this document.]
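Description:
pFAB3713 is a small (about 3 kb) bacterial expression and synthetic-biology reporter plasmid from the BIOFAB collection, built on the pFAB1781 backbone and propagated in E. coli (strain BW25113 is recorded). Selection is by kanamycin, conferred by a Tn5-derived neo/nptII gene that is followed by a lambda t0 terminator; a short tnpA fragment annotated next to it is most likely residual Tn5 sequence carried along with the marker rather than a functional transposase. Replication is from a p15A origin. The catalogue lists the plasmid as high copy, whereas p15A is generally regarded as a medium-copy origin compatible with ColE1-type plasmids, so the two sources differ on this point. A short RSF ori fragment is also annotated beside the p15A origin and is probably a partial sequence match rather than a second working origin.

The payload is a 124 bp synthetic insert combining promoter 5 (P5, apFAB339) with the translation initiation element BCD1 (apFAB681; the record does not expand the abbreviation), placed upstream of an mRFP1 coding sequence. The feature table labels a short stretch in this region as a trc promoter fragment, which most likely reflects sequence similarity within the synthetic promoter. Transcription of the reporter is ended by tandem rrnB T1 and T7Te terminators, insulating the cassette from the origin region downstream.

The plasmid is one member of a combinatorial set used to quantify how well standardized promoter and translation-initiation parts drive expression, with RFP fluorescence as the readout. This combination scored 522.63 arbitrary units on a scale that ran from 6.14 to 634.54 across the set, placing it among the stronger combinations.
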