Features (pLannotate 1.2.2; 9 found; start..end, strand, type, name):
     97..191     -  terminator     lambda t0 terminator: transcription terminator from phage lambda
    225..1016    -  CDS            neo: KKA2_KLEPN - Also known as kan, nptII. Experimental evidence at protein level: Swiss-Prot protein existence level 1. Resistance to kanamycin, neomycin, paromomycin, ribostamycin, butirosin and gentamicin B. From Klebsiella pneumoniae.
   1048..1152    -  CDS            tnpA (fragment): TN5P_ECOLX - Also known as tnp. Experimental evidence at protein level: Swiss-Prot protein existence level 1. Mediates transposition of transposon Tn5 by a 'cut and paste' mechanism. First, the monomeric transposase binds the 19 bp inverted DNA repeats flanking the transposon. Then, dimerization of the DNA- bound transposase creates a synaptic DNA complex. After nicking of the first DNA strand, excision of the transposon proceeds through a series of intermediates. The transposase then mediates the insertion of the transposon at a new site by strand transfer. The activity of the wild- type tran
   1336..1360    +  promoter       trc promoter (fragment): strong E. coli promoter; hybrid between the trp and lac UV5 promoters
   1457..2134    +  CDS            mRFP1: monomeric derivative of DsRed (Campbell et al., 2002)
   2167..2238    +  terminator     rrnB T1 terminator: transcription terminator T1 from the E. coli rrnB gene
   2254..2281    +  terminator     T7Te terminator: phage T7 early transcription terminator
   2315..2370    -  rep_origin     RSF ori (fragment): Plasmids containing the RSF 1030 origin of replication can be propagated in E. coli cells that contain additional plasmids with compatible origins.
   2458..3003    -  rep_origin     p15A ori: Plasmids containing the medium-copy-number p15A origin of replication can be propagated in E. coli cells that contain a second plasmid with the ColE1 origin.
>Addgene plasmid #47836 | pFAB3713 | depositor full sequence | sequence record 68369 | Full Sequence
TCAGATAAAATATTTCTAGATTTCAGTGCAATTTATCTCTTCAAATGTAGCACCTGAAGTCAGCCCCATA
CGATATAAGTTGTTACTAGTGCTTGGATTCTCACCAATAAAAAACGCCCGGCGGCAACCGAGCGTTCTGA
ACAAATCCAGATGGAGTTCTGAGGTCATTACTGGATCTATCAACAGGAGTCCAAGCGAGCTCTCGAACCC
CAGAGTCCCGCTCAGAAGAACTCGTCAAGAAGGCGATAGAAGGCGATGCGCTGCGAATCGGGAGCGGCGA
TACCGTAAAGCACGAGGAAGCGGTCAGCCCATTCGCCGCCAAGCTCTTCAGCAATATCACGGGTAGCCAA
CGCTATGTCCTGATAGCGGTCCGCCACACCCAGCCGGCCACAGTCGATGAATCCAGAAAAGCGGCCATTT
TCCACCATGATATTCGGCAAGCAGGCATCGCCATGGGTCACGACGAGATCCTCGCCGTCGGGCATGCGCG
CCTTGAGCCTGGCGAACAGTTCGGCTGGCGCGAGCCCCTGATGCTCTTCGTCCAGATCATCCTGATCGAC
AAGACCGGCTTCCATCCGAGTACGTGCTCGCTCGATGCGATGTTTCGCTTGGTGGTCGAATGGGCAGGTA
GCCGGATCAAGCGTATGCAGCCGCCGCATTGCATCAGCCATGATGGATACTTTCTCGGCAGGAGCAAGGT
GAGATGACAGGAGATCCTGCCCCGGCACTTCGCCCAATAGCAGCCAGTCCCTTCCCGCTTCAGTGACAAC
GTCGAGCACAGCTGCGCAAGGAACGCCCGTCGTGGCCAGCCACGATAGCCGCGCTGCCTCGTCCTGCAGT
TCATTCAGGGCACCGGACAGGTCGGTCTTGACAAAAAGAACCGGGCGCCCCTGCGCTGACAGCCGGAACA
CGGCGGCATCAGAGCAGCCGATTGTCTGTTGTGCCCAGTCATAGCCGAATAGCCTCTCCACCCAAGCGGC
CGGAGAACCTGCGTGCAATCCATCTTGTTCAATCATGCGAAACGATCCTCATCCTGTCTCTTGATCAGAT
CATGATCCCCTGCGCCATCAGATCCTTGGCGGCAAGAAAGCCATCCAGTTTACTTTGCAGGGCTTCCCAA
CCTTACCAGAGGGCGCCCCAGCTGGCAATTCCGACGTCGAATTCAAAAGATCTTAAGTAAGTAAGAGTAT
ACGTATATCGGCTAATAACGTATTAAGGCGCTTCGGCGCCTTTTTTTATGGGGGTATTTTCATCCCAATC
CACACGTCCAACGCACAGCAAACACCACGTCGACCCTATCAGCTGCGTGCTTTCTATGAGTCGTTGCTGC
ATAACTTGACAATTAATCATCCGGCTCGTAATTTATGTGGAGGGCCCAAGTTCACTTAAAAAGGAGATCA
ACAATGAAAGCAATTTTCGTACTGAAACATCTTAATCATGCACAGGAGACTTTCTAATGGCGAGTAGCGA
AGACGTTATCAAAGAGTTCATGCGTTTCAAAGTTCGTATGGAAGGTTCCGTTAACGGTCACGAGTTCGAA
ATCGAAGGTGAAGGTGAAGGTCGTCCGTACGAAGGTACCCAGACCGCTAAACTGAAAGTTACCAAAGGTG
GTCCGCTGCCGTTCGCTTGGGACATCCTGTCCCCGCAGTTCCAGTACGGTTCCAAAGCTTACGTTAAACA
CCCGGCTGACATCCCGGACTACCTGAAACTGTCCTTCCCGGAAGGTTTCAAATGGGAACGTGTTATGAAC
TTCGAAGACGGTGGTGTTGTTACCGTTACCCAGGACTCCTCCCTGCAAGACGGTGAGTTCATCTACAAAG
TTAAACTGCGTGGTACCAACTTCCCGTCCGACGGTCCGGTTATGCAGAAAAAAACCATGGGTTGGGAAGC
TTCCACCGAACGTATGTACCCGGAAGACGGTGCTCTGAAAGGTGAAATCAAAATGCGTCTGAAACTGAAA
GACGGTGGTCACTACGACGCTGAAGTTAAAACCACCTACATGGCTAAAAAACCGGTTCAGCTGCCGGGTG
CTTACAAAACCGACATCAAACTGGACATCACCTCCCACAACGAAGACTACACCATCGTTGAACAGTACGA
ACGTGCTGAAGGTCGTCACTCCACCGGTGCTTAAGGATCGGTTGTCGAGTAAGGATCTCCAGGCATCAAA
TAAAACGAAAGGCTCAGTCGAAAGACTGGGCCTTTCGTTTTATCTGTTGTTTGTCGGTGAACGCTCTCTA
CTAGAGTCACACTGGCTCACCTTCGGGTGGGCCTTTCTGCGTTTATAGGATCCTAACTCGAGCCTAGGGA
TATATTCCGCTTCCTCGCTCACTGACTCGCTACGCTCGGTCGTTCGACTGCGGCGAGCGGAAATGGCTTA
CGAACGGGGCGGAGATTTCCTGGAAGATGCCAGGAAGATACTTAACAGGGAAGTGAGAGGGCCGCGGCAA
AGCCGTTTTTCCATAGGCTCCGCCCCCCTGACAAGCATCACGAAATCTGACGCTCAAATCAGTGGTGGCG
AAACCCGACAGGACTATAAAGATACCAGGCGTTTCCCCCTGGCGGCTCCCTCGTGCGCTCTCCTGTTCCT
GCCTTTCGGTTTACCGGTGTCATTCCGCTGTTATGGCCGCGTTTGTCTCATTCCACGCCTGACACTCAGT
TCCGGGTAGGCAGTTCGCTCCAAGCTGGACTGTATGCACGAACCCCCCGTTCAGTCCGACCGCTGCGCCT
TATCCGGTAACTATCGTCTTGAGTCCAACCCGGAAAGACATGCAAAAGCACCACTGGCAGCAGCCACTGG
TAATTGATTTAGAGGAGTTAGTCTTGAAGTCATGCGCCGGTTAAGGCTAAACTGAAAGGACAAGTTTTGG
TGACTGCGCTCCTCCAAGCCAGTTACCTCGGTTCAAAGAGTTGGTAGCTCAGAGAACCTTCGAAAAACCG
CCCTGCAAGGCGGTTTTTTCGTTTTCAGAGCAAGAGATTACGCGCAGACCAAAACGATCTCAAGAAGATC
ATCTTATTAA
