>Addgene plasmid #47836 | pFAB3713 | addgene partial sequence | sequence record 69930 | Neo-R 5'-GCCCAGTCATAGCCGAATAG-3'
TCAATCATGCGAAACGATCCTCATCCTGTCTCTTGATCAGATCATGATCCCCTGCGCCATCAGATCCTTG
GCGGCAAGAAAGCCATCCAGTTTACTTTGCAGGGCTTCCCAACCTTACCAGAGGGCGCCCCAGCTGGCAA
TTCCGACGTCGAATTCAAAAGATCTTAAGTAAGTAAGAGTATACGTATATCGGCTAATAACGTATTAAGG
CGCTTCGGCGCCTTTTTTTATGGGGGTATTTTCATCCCAATCCACACGTCCAACGCACAGCAAACACCAC
GTCGACCCTATCAGCTGCGTGCTTTCTATGAGTCGTTGCTGCATAACTTGACAATTAATCATCCGGCTCG
TAATTTATGTGGAGGGCCCAAGTTCACTTAAAAAGGAGATCAACAATGAAAGCAATTTTCGTACTGAAAC
ATCTTAATCATGCACAGGAGACTTTCTAATGGCGAGTAGCGAAGACGTTATCAAAGAGTTCATGCGTTTC
AAAGTTCGTATGGAAGGTTCCGTTAACGGTCACGAGTTCGAAATCGAAGGTGAAGGTGAAGGTCGTCCGT
ACGAAGGTACCCAGACCGCTAAACTGAAAGTTACCAAAGGTGGTCCGCTGCCGTTCGCTTGGGACATCCT
GTCCCCGCAGTTCCAGTACGGTTCCAAAGCTTACGTTAAACACCCGGCTGACATCCCGGACTACCTGAAA
CTGTCCTTCCCGGAAGGTTTCAAATGGGAACGTGTTATGAACTTCGAAGACGGTGGTGTTGTTACCGTTA
CCCAGGACTCCTCCCTGCAAGACGGTGAGTTCATCTACAAAGTTAAACTGCGTGGTACCAACTTCCCGTC
CGACGGTCCGGTTATGCAGAAAAAAACCATGGGTTGGGAAGCTTCCACCGAACGTATGTACCCGGAAGA
